>Addgene plasmid #109709 | p3E-rab40c | addgene full sequence | sequence record 223988 | Addgene NGS Result
GTTCAACTTTCTTGTACAAAGTGGTGGGCACCCAGGGAAGCCCTGTGAAGAGCTACGACTACCTGCTCAA
GTTCCTCCTGGTCGGAGACAGCGACGTGGGCAAGGGAGAGATCCTGGATAGCCTTCAAGACGGATCTGCT
GAGTCTCCATATGCCTACAGCAGCGGAATCGACTACAAGACAACCACGATCCTGTTGGATGGACGGAGAG
TTAAACTAGAGCTTTGGGACACTTCGGGACAAGGCAGGTTTTGCACCATTTTCAGGTCGTACTCCAGGGG
AGCGCAGGGGATCTTGTTGGTGTATGACATCACCAACCGCTGGTCATTTGATGGGATAGACCGCTGGATC
AGGGAGATTGATGAGCATGCACCTGGAGTGCCCCGTATTCTAGTGGGTAACCGGCTACACCTGGCGTTCA
AGCGACAGGTTCCCACAGAACAGGCACGGGCATACGCAGAAAAGAATGGCATGACATTTTTTGAAGTGAG
TCCTCTCTGCAACTTCAACGTCATCGAGTCCTTTACAGAGCTCTCGCGCATCGTCCTGATGAGGCATGGG
ATGGAGAAGTTCTGGAGGCCCAACAGAGTATTCAGTCTGCAGGACTTGTGCTGCCGTGCCATTGTTTCCT
GCACCCCTGTGCACCTAATCGATAAGCTGCCACTTCCTGTGGCCATCAAGAGCCATTTGAAGTCATTCTC
CATGGCGAACGGCATGAATGCTGTCATGATGCACGGCCGCTCGTATTCGCTGGCCAATGCCGCCGGAGGC
AGCAAAGGTAACAGTCTTAAACGCTCCAAATCCATCCGGCCGCCACAAAGTCCACCACAGAACTGCACCA
GGAACAACTGTAAGATCTCCTAGCCTCCAGGCACCAACTTTATTATACAAAGTTGGCATTATAAAAAAGC
ATTGCTTATCAATTTGTTGCAACGAACAGGTCACTATCAGTCAAAATAAAATCATTATTTGGAGCTCCAT
GGTAGCGTTAACGCGGCCGCGATATCCCCTATAGTGAGTCGTATTACATGGTCATAGCTGTTTCCTGGCA
GCTCTGGCCCGTGTCTCAAAATCTCTGATGTTACATTGCACAAGATAAAAATATATCATCATGAACAATA
AAACTGTCTGCTTACATAAACAGTAATACAAGGGGTGTTATGAGCCATATTCAACGGGAAACGTCGAGGC
CGCGATTAAATTCCAACATGGATGCTGATTTATATGGGTATAAATGGGCTCGCGATAATGTCGGGCAATC
AGGTGCGACAATCTATCGCTTGTATGGGAAGCCCGATGCGCCAGAGTTGTTTCTGAAACATGGCAAAGGT
AGCGTTGCCAATGATGTTACAGATGAGATGGTCAGACTAAACTGGCTGACGGAATTTATGCCTCTTCCGA
CCATCAAGCATTTTATCCGTACTCCTGATGATGCATGGTTACTCACCACTGCGATCCCCGGAAAAACAGC
ATTCCAGGTATTAGAAGAATATCCTGATTCAGGTGAAAATATTGTTGATGCGCTGGCAGTGTTCCTGCGC
CGGTTGCATTCGATTCCTGTTTGTAATTGTCCTTTTAACAGCGATCGCGTATTTCGTCTCGCTCAGGCGC
AATCACGAATGAATAACGGTTTGGTTGATGCGAGTGATTTTGATGACGAGCGTAATGGCTGGCCTGTTGA
ACAAGTCTGGAAAGAAATGCATAAACTTTTGCCATTCTCACCGGATTCAGTCGTCACTCATGGTGATTTC
TCACTTGATAACCTTATTTTTGACGAGGGGAAATTAATAGGTTGTATTGATGTTGGACGAGTCGGAATCG
CAGACCGATACCAGGATCTTGCCATCCTATGGAACTGCCTCGGTGAGTTTTCTCCTTCATTACAGAAACG
GCTTTTTCAAAAATATGGTATTGATAATCCTGATATGAATAAATTGCAGTTTCATTTGATGCTCGATGAG
TTTTTCTAATCAGAATTGGTTAATTGGTTGTAACACTGGCAGAGCATTACGCTGACTTGACGGGACGGCG
CAAGCTCATGACCAAAATCCCTTAACGTGAGTTACGCGTCGTTCCACTGAGCGTCAGACCCCGTAGAAAA
GATCAAAGGATCTTCTTGAGATCCTTTTTTTCTGCGCGTAATCTGCTGCTTGCAAACAAAAAAACCACCG
CTACCAGCGGTGGTTTGTTTGCCGGATCAAGAGCTACCAACTCTTTTTCCGAAGGTAACTGGCTTCAGCA
GAGCGCAGATACCAAATACTGTTCTTCTAGTGTAGCCGTAGTTAGGCCACCACTTCAAGAACTCTGTAGC
ACCGCCTACATACCTCGCTCTGCTAATCCTGTTACCAGTGGCTGCTGCCAGTGGCGATAAGTCGTGTCTT
ACCGGGTTGGACTCAAGACGATAGTTACCGGATAAGGCGCAGCGGTCGGGCTGAACGGGGGGTTCGTGCA
CACAGCCCAGCTTGGAGCGAACGACCTACACCGAACTGAGATACCTACAGCGTGAGCTATGAGAAAGCGC
CACGCTTCCCGAAGGGAGAAAGGCGGACAGGTATCCGGTAAGCGGCAGGGTCGGAACAGGAGAGCGCACG
AGGGAGCTTCCAGGGGGAAACGCCTGGTATCTTTATAGTCCTGTCGGGTTTCGCCACCTCTGACTTGAGC
GTCGATTTTTGTGATGCTCGTCAGGGGGGCGGAGCCTATGGAAAAACGCCAGCAACGCGGCCTTTTTACG
GTTCCTGGCCTTTTGCTGGCCTTTTGCTCACATGTTCTTTCCTGCGTTATCCCCTGATTCTGTGGATAAC
CGTATTACCGCCTTTGAGTGAGCTGATACCGCTCGCCGCAGCCGAACGACCGAGCGCAGCGAGTCAGTGA
GCGAGGAAGCGGAAGAGCGCCCAATACGCAAACCGCCTCTCCCCGCGCGTTGGCCGATTCATTAATGCAG
CTGGCACGACAGGTTTCCCGACTGGAAAGCGGGCAGTGAGCGCAACGCAATTAATACGCGTACCGCTAGC
CAGGAAGAGTTTGTAGAAACGCAAAAAGGCCATCCGTCAGGATGGCCTTCTGCTTAGTTTGATGCCTGGC
AGTTTATGGCGGGCGTCCTGCCCGCCACCCTCCGGGCCGTTGCTTCACAACGTTCAAATCCGCTCCCGGC
GGATTTGTCCTACTCAGGAGAGCGTTCACCGACAAACAACAGATAAAACGAAAGGCCCAGTCTTCCGACT
GAGCCTTTCGTTTTATTTGATGCCTGGCAGTTCCCTACTCTCGCGTTAACGCTAGCATGGATGTTTTCCC
AGTCACGACGTTGTAAAACGACGGCCAGTCTTAAGCTCGGGCCCTGCAGCTCTAGAGCTCGAATTCTACA
GGTCACTAATACCATCTAAGTAGTTGGTTCATAGTGACTGCATATGTTGTGTTTTACAGTATTATGTAGT
CTGTTTTTTATGCAAAATCTAATTTAATATATTGATATTTATATCATTTTACGTTTCTC
Features (pLannotate 1.2.2; 11 found; start..end, strand, type, name):
     27..860     +  CDS            Rab40c: RB40C_MOUSE - Experimental evidence at protein level: Swiss-Prot protein existence level 1. Probable substrate-recognition component of a SCF-like ECS (Elongin-Cullin-SOCS-box protein) E3 ubiquitin ligase complex which mediates the ubiquitination and subsequent proteasomal degradation of target proteins. From Mus musculus (Mouse).
    875..895     -  protein_bind   attB3: mutant version of attB; core recombination site for the Gateway® BP reaction BP Clonase™
    886..971     -  protein_bind   attL1 (fragment): mutant version of attL; recombination site for the Gateway® LR reaction LR Clonase™
   1008..1026    -  promoter       T7 promoter: promoter for bacteriophage T7 RNA polymerase
   1160..1969    +  CDS            KanR: aminoglycoside phosphotransferase; aph(3')-Ia; confers resistance to kanamycin in bacteria or G418 (Geneticin®) in eukaryotes
   2116..2704    +  rep_origin     ori: high-copy-number ColE1/pMB1/pBR322/pUC origin of replication
   2887..2979    +  CDS            lacI (fragment): lac repressor; lacI; The lac repressor binds to the lac operator to inhibit transcription in E. coli. This inhibition can be relieved by adding lactose or isopropyl-β-D-thiogalactopyranoside (IPTG).
   3034..3061    -  terminator     rrnB T2 terminator: transcription terminator T2 from the E. coli rrnB gene
   3193..3236    +  terminator     rrnB T1 terminator: Escherichia coli rrnB; transcription terminator T1 from the E. coli rrnB gene
   3283..3319    -  CDS            lacZα (fragment): LacZα fragment of β-galactosidase; lacZ fragment
   3390..25      -  protein_bind   attR2 (across the origin): mutant version of attR; recombination site for the Gateway® LR reaction LR Clonase™
