[The description below was written by a language model from this plasmid's Addgene catalogue record and pLannotate feature annotations shown in this document.]
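Description:
p3E-rab40c is a 3' entry clone for multisite Gateway assembly, built by recombining the zebrafish (Danio rerio) rab40c coding sequence into the pDONR P2R-P3 donor backbone. At about 3.5 kb, it is a small bacterial shuttle plasmid and not an expression vector in its own right. It replicates from a high-copy ColE1/pUC-type origin and is selected with kanamycin through an aph(3')-Ia resistance gene. The rrnB T1 and T2 terminators typical of pDONR backbones sit upstream of the recombination cassette, where they insulate the insert from read-through transcription in E. coli. Short lacI and lacZα fragments and a T7 promoter are backbone remnants.

The insert is a roughly 830 bp open reading frame. The automated annotation labels it by homology to mouse Rab40c, a Rab-family protein thought to act as the substrate-recognition component of an Elongin-Cullin-SOCS-box E3 ubiquitin ligase complex; the catalogue entry identifies it as the zebrafish orthologue. The ORF is flanked by an attR2 site on one side and by an attB3-core/attL-type site on the other (in effect attL3, although the software calls it an attL1 fragment), which is the arrangement expected for a third-position entry clone. No promoter that would drive rab40c in eukaryotic cells is annotated, and none is expected. In an LR reaction the plasmid is combined with a 5' entry clone carrying a promoter, a middle entry clone (typically a fluorescent protein or other tag) and a destination vector, placing rab40c at the 3' end of the fusion. The record describes it as a tool for 3' tagging with rab40c in zebrafish constructs, consistent with in vivo localisation or screening of tagged Rab proteins.
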