Addgene plasmid #109709: p3E-rab40c
Purpose: Multisite gateway vector for 3' tagging with rab40c
Depositing lab: Rob Parton. Depositing organization: University of Queensland, Institute for Molecular Bioscience. Publication: In vivo cell biological screening identifies an endocytic capture mechanism for T-tubule formation. Hall TE, Martel N, Ariotti N, Xiong Z, Lo HP, Ferguson C, Rae J, Lim YW, Parton RG. Nat Commun. 2020 Jul 24;11(1):3711. doi: 10.1038/s41467-020-17486-w. PubMed 32709891.
Backbone
  Vector backbone: pDONR p2R-p3
  Vector type: Zebrafish plasmids
Growth in bacteria
  Bacterial resistance: Kanamycin, 50 μg/mL
  Growth temperature: 37°C
  Growth strain: DH5alpha
  Copy number: High Copy
Gene/Insert
  Gene/Insert name: rab40c
  Species: D. rerio (zebrafish)
  Entrez Gene: rab40c (a.k.a. cb453, wu:fk50d06, zgc:136966)
  Cloning method: Gateway Cloning
Terms and licenses: Academic/Nonprofit Terms; Industry Terms: Not Available to Industry
How to cite: p3E-rab40c was a gift from Rob Parton (Addgene plasmid # 109709 ; http://n2t.net/addgene:109709 ; RRID:Addgene_109709)
